Addgene plasmid #196811: pGG-PIP73
Purpose: Contains FH16 promoter
Depositing lab: Marc Somssich. Depositing organization: University of Melbourne. Publication: Resolving spatially distinct phytohormone response zones in Arabidopsis thaliana roots colonized by Fusarium oxysporum. Calabria J, Wang L, Rast-Somssich MI, Chen HW, Watt M, Persson S, Andersen TG, Idnurm A, Somssich M. J Exp Bot. 2025 Jan 17:erae516. doi: 10.1093/jxb/erae516. PubMed 39823275.
Backbone
  Vector backbone: pGGA000
  Total vector size (bp): 3844
  Vector type: GreenGate (GG) Entry Vector
Growth in bacteria
  Bacterial resistance: Ampicillin, 100 μg/mL
  Growth temperature: 37°C
  Growth strain: DH5alpha
  Copy number: High Copy
Gene/Insert
  Gene/Insert name: FORMIN HOMOLOG 16 (alt names: FH16; AT5G07770)
  Species: A. thaliana (mustard weed)
  Insert size (bp): 1158
  Mutation: 834 C -> T
  Entrez Gene: AT5G07770 (a.k.a. AT5G07770, AtFH16, FH16, MBK20.23, MBK20_23, formin homolog 16)
Terms and licenses: Academic/Nonprofit Terms; Industry Terms: Not Available to Industry
Depositor comments: Please visit https://doi.org/10.1101/2022.12.20.521292 for bioRxiv preprint.
How to cite: pGG-PIP73 was a gift from Marc Somssich (Addgene plasmid # 196811 ; http://n2t.net/addgene:196811 ; RRID:Addgene_196811)
