[The description below was written by a language model from this plasmid's Addgene catalogue record and pLannotate feature annotations shown in this document.]
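Description:
pGG-PIP73 is a GreenGate entry vector built on the pGGA000 backbone, the module position used in the GreenGate Golden Gate system for plant promoters. It is a small (about 3.8 kb), high-copy bacterial plasmid maintained in E. coli through a ColE1/pUC-type origin of replication and selected with ampicillin via the β-lactamase gene under its own bla promoter. It has no plant selection marker or T-DNA elements, as expected for a cloning intermediate rather than a transformation vector.

The payload is a 1158 bp fragment from the Arabidopsis thaliana FORMIN HOMOLOG 16 locus (FH16, AT5G07770), described in the record as the FH16 promoter and carrying a single C-to-T substitution at position 834. The record gives no reason for this change. The automated feature table does not annotate the insert, but an unannotated stretch of roughly the right length lies between the SP6 and T7 phage promoters, consistent with the insert occupying the cloning site. The surrounding features are backbone remnants with no designed role in the module's use: a lac promoter/operator with CAP binding site, and fragments of lacI, lacZα, bom and rop.

In use, a promoter module of this kind is combined with other GreenGate entry modules (such as tags, coding sequences, terminators and resistance cassettes) in a one-step type IIS assembly into a plant destination vector. This places a reporter or gene of interest under FH16 regulatory control. The associated publication concerns spatially distinct phytohormone response zones in Arabidopsis roots colonized by Fusarium oxysporum, which suggests use in building root expression or reporter constructs, though the record does not state the specific downstream constructs.
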