Features (pLannotate 1.2.2; 12 found; start..end, strand, type, name):
     96..200     +  promoter       AmpR promoter: bla
    201..1061    +  CDS            AmpR: β-lactamase; bla; confers resistance to ampicillin, carbenicillin, and related antibiotics
   1232..1820    +  rep_origin     ori: high-copy-number ColE1/pMB1/pBR322/pUC origin of replication
   2003..2095    +  CDS            lacI (fragment): lac repressor; lacI; The lac repressor binds to the lac operator to inhibit transcription in E. coli. This inhibition can be relieved by adding lactose or isopropyl-β-D-thiogalactopyranoside (IPTG).
   2108..2129    +  protein_bind   CAP binding site: CAP binding activates transcription in the presence of cAMP. E. coli catabolite activator protein
   2144..2174    +  promoter       lac promoter: promoter for the E. coli lac operon
   2182..2198    +  protein_bind   lac operator: The lac repressor binds to the lac operator to inhibit transcription in E. coli. This inhibition can be relieved by adding lactose or isopropyl-β-D-thiogalactopyranoside (IPTG). lac repressor encoded by lacI
   2212..2230    +  promoter       SP6 promoter: promoter for bacteriophage SP6 RNA polymerase
   3430..3448    -  promoter       T7 promoter: promoter for bacteriophage T7 RNA polymerase
   3450..3602    +  CDS            lacZα (fragment): LacZα fragment of β-galactosidase; lacZ fragment
   3608..3707    -  misc_feature   bom (fragment): basis of mobility region from pBR322
   3809..1       -  CDS            rop (fragment) (across the origin): Rop protein, which maintains plasmids at low copy number; rop
>Addgene plasmid #196811 | pGG-PIP73 | addgene full sequence | sequence record 404725 | Addgene NGS Result
GACGAAAGGGCCTCGTGATACGCCTATTTTTATAGGTTAATGTCATGATAATAATGGTTTCTTAGACGTC
AGGTGGCACTTTTCGGGGAAATGTGCGCGGAACCCCTATTTGTTTATTTTTCTAAATACATTCAAATATG
TATCCGCTCATGAGACAATAACCCTGATAAATGCTTCAATAATATTGAAAAAGGAAGAGTATGAGTATTC
AACATTTCCGTGTCGCCCTTATTCCCTTTTTTGCGGCATTTTGCCTTCCTGTTTTTGCTCACCCAGAAAC
GCTGGTGAAAGTAAAAGATGCTGAAGATCAGTTGGGTGCACGAGTGGGTTACATCGAACTGGATCTCAAC
AGCGGTAAGATCCTTGAGAGTTTTCGCCCCGAAGAACGTTTTCCAATGATGAGCACTTTTAAAGTTCTGC
TATGTGGCGCGGTATTATCCCGTATTGACGCCGGGCAAGAGCAACTCGGTCGCCGCATACACTATTCTCA
GAATGACTTGGTTGAGTACTCACCAGTCACAGAAAAGCATCTTACGGATGGCATGACAGTAAGAGAATTA
TGCAGTGCTGCCATAACCATGAGTGATAACACTGCGGCCAACTTACTTCTGACAACGATCGGAGGACCGA
AGGAGCTAACCGCTTTTTTGCACAACATGGGGGATCATGTAACTCGCCTTGATCGTTGGGAACCGGAGCT
GAATGAAGCCATACCAAACGACGAGCGTGACACCACGATGCCTGTAGCAATGGCAACAACGTTGCGCAAA
CTATTAACTGGCGAACTACTTACTCTAGCTTCCCGGCAACAATTAATAGACTGGATGGAGGCGGATAAAG
TTGCAGGACCACTTCTGCGCTCGGCCCTTCCGGCTGGCTGGTTTATTGCTGATAAATCTGGAGCCGGTGA
GCGTGGCTCTCGAGGTATCATTGCAGCACTGGGGCCAGATGGTAAGCCCTCCCGTATCGTAGTTATCTAC
ACGACGGGGAGTCAGGCAACTATGGATGAACGAAATAGACAGATCGCTGAGATAGGTGCCTCACTGATTA
AGCATTGGTAACTGTCAGACCAAGTTTACTCATATATACTTTAGATTGATTTAAAACTTCATTTTTAATT
TAAAAGGATCTAGGTGAAGATCCTTTTTGATAATCTCATGACCAAAATCCCTTAACGTGAGTTTTCGTTC
CACTGAGCGTCAGACCCCGTAGAAAAGATCAAAGGATCTTCTTGAGATCCTTTTTTTCTGCGCGTAATCT
GCTGCTTGCAAACAAAAAAACCACCGCTACCAGCGGTGGTTTGTTTGCCGGATCAAGAGCTACCAACTCT
TTTTCCGAAGGTAACTGGCTTCAGCAGAGCGCAGATACCAAATACTGTTCTTCTAGTGTAGCCGTAGTTA
GGCCACCACTTCAAGAACTCTGTAGCACCGCCTACATACCTCGCTCTGCTAATCCTGTTACCAGTGGCTG
CTGCCAGTGGCGATAAGTCGTGTCTTACCGGGTTGGACTCAAGACGATAGTTACCGGATAAGGCGCAGCG
GTCGGGCTGAACGGGGGGTTCGTGCACACAGCCCAGCTTGGAGCGAACGACCTACACCGAACTGAGATAC
CTACAGCGTGAGCTATGAGAAAGCGCCACGCTTCCCGAAGGGAGAAAGGCGGACAGGTATCCGGTAAGCG
GCAGGGTCGGAACAGGAGAGCGCACGAGGGAGCTTCCAGGGGGAAACGCCTGGTATCTTTATAGTCCTGT
CGGGTTTCGCCACCTCTGACTTGAGCGTCGATTTTTGTGATGCTCGTCAGGGGGGCGGAGCCTATGGAAA
AACGCCAGCAACGCGGCCTTTTTACGGTTCCTGGCCTTTTGCTGGCCTTTTGCTCACATGTTCTTTCCTG
CGTTATCCCCTGATTCTGTGGATAACCGTATTACCGCCTTTGAGTGAGCTGATACCGCTCGCCGCAGCCG
AACGACCGAGCGCAGCGAGTCAGTGAGCGAGGAAGCGGAAGAGCGCCCAATACGCAAACCGCCTCTCCCC
GCGCGTTGGCCGATTCATTAATGCAGCTGGCACGACAGGTTTCCCGACTGGAAAGCGGGCAGTGAGCGCA
ACGCAATTAATGTGAGTTAGCTCACTCATTAGGCACCCCAGGCTTTACACTTTATGCTTCCGGCTCGTAT
GTTGTGTGGAATTGTGAGCGGATAACAATTTCACACGAGCTATTTAGGTGACACTATAGAAGTGAAGCTT
GGTCTCAACCTCTGACCATAGTGTGGTAACTCAGATATTTTGTGTTGATTTAAACAAGCGATGGAAATAT
TTTCACTGTTTGGTGTTGTTAATATGTGTGTGGTTACAACCACGTTTTTTTTTTACGATCAACTTGTGCT
TTTTCCCATCTGTCGAAACACGTTATTATTGATTTTTAGTAATCCCCAATTGCAATTATTGTATCACATT
CATATTTACAGTAGTTTATAATTGAATCGGTATTAGTGAACCATATATTAAAATTTTAATCAGCGAAGAC
CCATATATTAAAGGTTGGGCTTAATTTACTTAAAGGCCGGCCCATTGATGACTTATGGAGTCACGTGAGA
CGTGACATTCTCCTTATGGGTTCTTTGACTTTTGTTCATTTCAATCCTTGGCCAGTTTGGTCTTTCTCTT
CGTCGACTCTTTTGCTGAATGTGATTTCGAAGTTTTGTGTGAATGAATCAAAATCTTCAGATAAGTCGGA
ATCAAACTTTTAATTTAATTTCAGACAGTATGACACATGTGACATGTCATGTCTCTCCCCTCAACTCTTG
CCATGTCTTCGTCTGTAAGTTTCCTGAGAATATTCTCCATTTTCCTGCAATCCAATCTTCTCTCTTCTCC
AATGATAATGGCCCAGCAGATCTCGGATACGCTCTTCTTGCTTAATCGAAATTGAAATTAAAATAAAATA
TTTTAGTGCTAACAAATGTTTCATTACACTATGTTCTTCTAGGAATCTAGTTCAAAACTTCATTTTTTTC
TCTTAAACTTGCTTCTAGGTCTGTAATGCTAATTTTATTGTTTTGTAATGGAAAGGATGGTCTAACCGAC
ACATATATAAAGGAGTGGGGCTTGGTTTAGTTAGCGGCCCATTGGGCTTCCTGACTTTGTTGTTTTGGGT
AGATAATAAATTCGATGCCGTTATTGATTAACTATTCAAAAAATGGATCAGACAATACTCTCTGTCTTGT
CTTATCTTGTCGTCCCTCCAATTTTGGACAAGTCTTTTCCACAAAGTCAACTGTGCTGCCATTGATCATT
CTCTTTATATTTTTTCTGGGAATTTTTGCTCTGAACTAGTGTTATTTGCTCTAAATCGGTGAAGAAAGCA
GTTTGCTATTAAATCTCTCTACTAAATCATCTGTTTGGTTCCTGATCCAACATGAGACCGAATTCTCGCC
CTATAGTGAGTCGTATTACCTGGCCGTCGTTTTACAACGTCGTGACTGGGAAAACCCTGGCGTTACCCAA
CTTAATCGCCTTGCAGCACATCCCCCTTTCGCCAGCTGGCGTAATAGCGAAGAGGCCCGCACCGATCGCC
CTTCCCAACAGTTGCGCAGCCTGAATGGCGAATGGCGCCTGATGCGGTATTTTCTCCTTACGCATCTGTG
CGGTATTTCACACCGCATATGGTGCACTCTCAGTACAATCTGCTCTGATGCCGCATAGTTAAGCCAGCCC
CGACACCCGCCAACACCCGCTGACGCGCCCTGACGGGCTTGTCTGCTCCCGGCATCCGCTTACAGACAAG
CTGTGACCGTCTCCGGGAGCTGCATGTGTCAGAGGTTTTCACCGTCATCACCGAAACGCGCGA
